>Addgene plasmid #146866 | pETM-41-DmPABPC1_1-390_L | depositor full sequence | sequence record 289313 | Full Sequence
TTCTTAGAAAAACTCATCGAGCATCAAATGAAACTGCAATTTATTCATATCAGGATTATCAATACCATAT
TTTTGAAAAAGCCGTTTCTGTAATGAAGGAGAAAACTCACCGAGGCAGTTCCATAGGATGGCAAGATCCT
GGTATCGGTCTGCGATTCCGACTCGTCCAACATCAATACAACCTATTAATTTCCCCTCGTCAAAAATAAG
GTTATCAAGTGAGAAATCACCATGAGTGACGACTGAATCCGGTGAGAATGGCAAAAGCTTATGCATTTCT
TTCCAGACTTGTTCAACAGGCCAGCCATTACGCTCGTCATCAAAATCACTCGCATCAACCAAACCGTTAT
TCATTCGTGATTGCGCCTGAGCGAGACGAAATACGCGATCGCTGTTAAAAGGACAATTACAAACAGGAAT
CGAATGCAACCGGCGCAGGAACACTGCCAGCGCATCAACAATATTTTCACCTGAATCAGGATATTCTTCT
AATACCTGGAATGCTGTTTTCCCGGGGATCGCAGTGGTGAGTAACCATGCATCATCAGGAGTACGGATAA
AATGCTTGATGGTCGGAAGAGGCATAAATTCCGTCAGCCAGTTTAGTCTGACCATCTCATCTGTAACATC
ATTGGCAACGCTACCTTTGCCATGTTTCAGAAACAACTCTGGCGCATCGGGCTTCCCATACAATCGATAG
ATTGTCGCACCTGATTGCCCGACATTATCGCGAGCCCATTTATACCCATATAAATCAGCATCCATGTTGG
AATTTAATCGCGGCCTCGAGCAAGACGTTTCCCGTTGAATATGGCTCATAACACCCCTTGTATTACTGTT
TATGTAAGCAGACAGTTTTATTGTTCATGACCAAAATCCCTTAACGTGAGTTTTCGTTCCACTGAGCGTC
AGACCCCGTAGAAAAGATCAAAGGATCTTCTTGAGATCCTTTTTTTCTGCGCGTAATCTGCTGCTTGCAA
ACAAAAAAACCACCGCTACCAGCGGTGGTTTGTTTGCCGGATCAAGAGCTACCAACTCTTTTTCCGAAGG
TAACTGGCTTCAGCAGAGCGCAGATACCAAATACTGTCCTTCTAGTGTAGCCGTAGTTAGGCCACCACTT
CAAGAACTCTGTAGCACCGCCTACATACCTCGCTCTGCTAATCCTGTTACCAGTGGCTGCTGCCAGTGGC
GATAAGTCGTGTCTTACCGGGTTGGACTCAAGACGATAGTTACCGGATAAGGCGCAGCGGTCGGGCTGAA
CGGGGGGTTCGTGCACACAGCCCAGCTTGGAGCGAACGACCTACACCGAACTGAGATACCTACAGCGTGA
GCTATGAGAAAGCGCCACGCTTCCCGAAGGGAGAAAGGCGGACAGGTATCCGGTAAGCGGCAGGGTCGGA
ACAGGAGAGCGCACGAGGGAGCTTCCAGGGGGAAACGCCTGGTATCTTTATAGTCCTGTCGGGTTTCGCC
ACCTCTGACTTGAGCGTCGATTTTTGTGATGCTCGTCAGGGGGGCGGAGCCTATGGAAAAACGCCAGCAA
CGCGGCCTTTTTACGGTTCCTGGCCTTTTGCTGGCCTTTTGCTCACATGTTCTTTCCTGCGTTATCCCCT
GATTCTGTGGATAACCGTATTACCGCCTTTGAGTGAGCTGATACCGCTCGCCGCAGCCGAACGACCGAGC
GCAGCGAGTCAGTGAGCGAGGAAGCGGAAGAGCGCCTGATGCGGTATTTTCTCCTTACGCATCTGTGCGG
TATTTCACACCGCATATATGGTGCACTCTCAGTACAATCTGCTCTGATGCCGCATAGTTAAGCCAGTATA
CACTCCGCTATCGCTACGTGACTGGGTCATGGCTGCGCCCCGACACCCGCCAACACCCGCTGACGCGCCC
TGACGGGCTTGTCTGCTCCCGGCATCCGCTTACAGACAAGCTGTGACCGTCTCCGGGAGCTGCATGTGTC
AGAGGTTTTCACCGTCATCACCGAAACGCGCGAGGCAGCTGCGGTAAAGCTCATCAGCGTGGTCGTGAAG
CGATTCACAGATGTCTGCCTGTTCATCCGCGTCCAGCTCGTTGAGTTTCTCCAGAAGCGTTAATGTCTGG
CTTCTGATAAAGCGGGCCATGTTAAGGGCGGTTTTTTCCTGTTTGGTCACTGATGCCTCCGTGTAAGGGG
GATTTCTGTTCATGGGGGTAATGATACCGATGAAACGAGAGAGGATGCTCACGATACGGGTTACTGATGA
TGAACATGCCCGGTTACTGGAACGTTGTGAGGGTAAACAACTGGCGGTATGGATGCGGCGGGACCAGAGA
AAAATCACTCAGGGTCAATGCCAGCGCTTCGTTAATACAGATGTAGGTGTTCCACAGGGTAGCCAGCAGC
ATCCTGCGATGCAGATCCGGAACATAATGGTGCAGGGCGCTGACTTCCGCGTTTCCAGACTTTACGAAAC
ACGGAAACCGAAGACCATTCATGTTGTTGCTCAGGTCGCAGACGTTTTGCAGCAGCAGTCGCTTCACGTT
CGCTCGCGTATCGGTGATTCATTCTGCTAACCAGTAAGGCAACCCCGCCAGCCTAGCCGGGTCCTCAACG
ACAGGAGCACGATCATGCGCACCCGTGGCCAGGACCCAACGCTGCCCGAGATGCGCCGCGTGCGGCTGCT
GGAGATGGCGGACGCGATGGATATGTTCTGCCAAGGGTTGGTTTGCGCATTCACAGTTCTCCGCAAGAAT
TGATTGGCTCCAATTCTTGGAGTGGTGAATCCGTTAGCGAGGTGCCGCCGGCTTCCATTCAGGTCGAGGT
GGCCCGGCTCCATGCACCGCGACGCAACGCGGGGAGGCAGACAAGGTATAGGGCGGCGCCTACAATCCAT
GCCAACCCGTTCCATGTGCTCGCCGAGGCGGCATAAATCGCCGTGACGATCAGCGGTCCAGTGATCGAAG
TTAGGCTGGTAAGAGCCGCGAGCGATCCTTGAAGCTGTCCCTGATGGTCGTCATCTACCTGCCTGGACAG
CATGGCCTGCAACGCGGGCATCCCGATGCCGCCGGAAGCGAGAAGAATCATAATGGGGAAGGCCATCCAG
CCTCGCGTCGCGAACGCCAGCAAGACGTAGCCCAGCGCGTCGGCCGCCATGCCGGCGATAATGGCCTGCT
TCTCGCCGAAACGTTTGGTGGCGGGACCAGTGACGAAGGCTTGAGCGAGGGCGTGCAAGATTCCGAATAC
CGCAAGCGACAGGCCGATCATCGTCGCGCTCCAGCGAAAGCGGTCCTCGCCGAAAATGACCCAGAGCGCT
GCCGGCACCTGTCCTACGAGTTGCATGATAAAGAAGACAGTCATAAGTGCGGCGACGATAGTCATGCCCC
GCGCCCACCGGAAGGAGCTGACTGGGTTGAAGGCTCTCAAGGGCATCGGTCGACGCTCTCCCTTATGCGA
CTCCTGCATTAGGAAGCAGCCCAGTAGTAGGTTGAGGCCGTTGAGCACCGCCGCCGCAAGGAATGGTGCA
TGCAAGGAGATGGCGCCCAACAGTCCCCCGGCCACGGGGCCTGCCACCATACCCACGCCGAAACAAGCGC
TCATGAGCCCGAAGTGGCGAGCCCGATCTTCCCCATCGGTGATGTCGGCGATATAGGCGCCAGCAACCGC
ACCTGTGGCGCCGGTGATGCCGGCCACGATGCGTCCGGCGTAGAGGATCGAGATCTCGATCCCGCGAAAT
TAATACGACTCACTATAGGGAGACCACAACGGTTTCCCTCTAGAAATAATTTTGTTTAACTTTAAGAAGG
AGATATACCATGAAACATCACCATCACCATCACCCCATGAAAATCGAAGAAGGTAAACTGGTAATCTGGA
TTAACGGCGATAAAGGCTATAACGGTCTCGCTGAAGTCGGTAAGAAATTCGAGAAAGATACCGGAATTAA
AGTCACCGTTGAGCATCCGGATAAACTGGAAGAGAAATTCCCACAGGTTGCGGCAACTGGCGATGGCCCT
GACATTATCTTCTGGGCACACGACCGCTTTGGTGGCTACGCTCAATCTGGCCTGTTGGCTGAAATCACCC
CGGACAAAGCGTTCCAGGACAAGCTGTATCCGTTTACCTGGGATGCCGTACGTTACAACGGCAAGCTGAT
TGCTTACCCGATCGCTGTTGAAGCGTTATCGCTGATTTATAACAAAGATCTGCTGCCGAACCCGCCAAAA
ACCTGGGAAGAGATCCCGGCGCTGGATAAAGAACTGAAAGCGAAAGGTAAGAGCGCGCTGATGTTCAACC
TGCAAGAACCGTACTTCACCTGGCCGCTGATTGCTGCTGACGGGGGTTATGCGTTCAAGTATGAAAACGG
CAAGTACGACATTAAAGACGTGGGCGTGGATAACGCTGGCGCGAAAGCGGGTCTGACCTTCCTGGTTGAC
CTGATTAAAAACAAACACATGAATGCAGACACCGATTACTCCATCGCAGAAGCTGCCTTTAATAAAGGCG
AAACAGCGATGACCATCAACGGCCCGTGGGCATGGTCCAACATCGACACCAGCAAAGTGAATTATGGTGT
AACGGTACTGCCGACCTTCAAGGGTCAACCATCCAAACCGTTCGTTGGCGTGCTGAGCGCAGGTATTAAC
GCCGCCAGTCCGAACAAAGAGCTGGCAAAAGAGTTCCTCGAAAACTATCTGCTGACTGATGAAGGTCTGG
AAGCGGTTAATAAAGACAAACCGCTGGGTGCCGTAGCGCTGAAGTCTTACGAGGAAGAGTTGGCGAAAGA
TCCACGTATTGCCGCCACTATGGAAAACGCCCAGAAAGGTGAAATCATGCCGAACATCCCGCAGATGTCC
GCTTTCTGGTATGCCGTGCGTACTGCGGTGATCAACGCCGCCAGCGGTCGTCAGACTGTCGATGAAGCCC
TGAAAGACGCGCAGACTAATTCGAGCTCGAACAACAACAACAATAACAATAACAACAACCCCATGAGCGA
GAATCTTTATTTTCAGGGCGCCATGGACGGTACCGGATCCATGGCTTCTCTATACGTCGGTGATCTCCCA
CAGGACGTCAACGAATCGGGACTTTTTGACAAGTTCTCGTCTGCTGGTCCAGTGCTGTCCATTCGTGTCT
GCCGCGATGTGATTACCCGTCGCTCGTTGGGCTATGCCTACGTCAACTTCCAGCAGCCAGCCGATGCTGA
GCGTGCTTTGGACACCATGAACTTTGACCTGGTTCGCAACAAGCCCATTCGCATTATGTGGTCTCAGCGT
GATCCGTCTCTTCGTCGCTCCGGTGTGGGCAACGTGTTCATCAAGAACTTAGATAGGGCCATCGACAACA
AGGCAATCTACGACACTTTCTCCGCCTTCGGCAACATTTTAAGCTGCAAGGTAGCCACCGATGAAAAGGG
CAACTCAAAGGGCTATGGATTCGTCCACTTCGAGACCGAGGAGGCCGCAAACACGTCCATCGACAAAGTC
AATGGCATGTTGCTTAACGGCAAGAAGGTCTACGTGGGTAAGTTCATCCCGCGCAAGGAGCGCGAGAAGG
AGCTGGGCGAGAAGGCTAAGCTCTTCACCAATGTATATGTGAAGAACTTCACTGAGGATTTCGACGATGA
AAAACTGAAGGAATTCTTTGAGCCCTACGGCAAGATAACCAGCTACAAGGTCATGTCCAAGGAGGATGGC
AAGAGCAAGGGCTTCGGATTCGTTGCATTCGAGACAACAGAGGCTGCTGAGGCGGCCGTTCAGGCTCTCA
ATGGCAAGGACATGGGAGAGGGCAAGTCCCTGTACGTGGCTCGTGCCCAGAAGAAGGCCGAACGCCAGCA
GGAGCTGAAGCGCAAGTTCGAGGAACTGAAGCAGAAGCGTCACGAGTCAGTGTTCGGCGTTAACTTGTAC
GTTAAGAACCTGGACGACACAATCGATGACGATCGTCTGCGCATCGCGTTCTCTCCATACGGCAACATCA
CATCGGCCAAGGTCATGACCGATGAGGAGGGTCGCTCCAAGGGATTCGGCTTCGTGTGCTTCAATGCCGC
AAGCGAGGCTACCTGCGCCGTCACCGAGCTGAACGGTCGCGTCGTCGGCAGTAAGCCGTTGTACGTTGCT
TTGGCCCAAAGGAAGGAGGAGCGCAAGGCTCATCTCGCCTCGCAGTACATGCGTCACATGACCGGCATGC
GTATGCAGCAGCTGGGACAGTAAGCGGCCGCACTCGAGCACCACCACCACCACCACTGAGATCCGGCTGC
TAACAAAGCCCGAAAGGAAGCTGAGTTGGCTGCTGCCACCGCTGAGCAATAACTAGCATAACCCCTTGGG
GCCTCTAAACGGGTCTTGAGGGGTTTTTTGCTGAAAGGAGGAACTATATCCGGATATCCACAGGACGGGT
GTGGTCGCCATGATCGCGTAGTCGATAGTGGCTCCAAGTAGCGAAGCGAGCAGGACTGGGCGGCGGCCAA
AGCGGTCGGACAGTGCTCCGAGAACGGGTGCGCATAGAAATTGCATCAACGCATATAGCGCTAGCAGCAC
GCCATAGTGACTGGCGATGCTGTCGGAATGGACGATATCCCGCAAGAGGCCCGGCAGTACCGGCATAACC
AAG
Features (pLannotate 1.2.2; 16 found; start..end, strand, type, name):
      4..819     -  CDS            KanR: aminoglycoside phosphotransferase; aph(3')-Ia; confers resistance to kanamycin in bacteria or G418 (Geneticin®) in eukaryotes
    941..1529    +  rep_origin     ori: high-copy-number ColE1/pMB1/pBR322/pUC origin of replication
   1715..1857    -  misc_feature   bom: basis of mobility region from pBR322
   1959..2150    -  CDS            rop: Rop protein, which maintains plasmids at low copy number; rop
   2167..2547    +  CDS            YPB1_ECOLX: Protein predicted: Swiss-Prot protein existence level 4. From Escherichia coli.
   2789..3689    -  CDS            TcR (fragment): tetracycline efflux protein; tet; confers resistance to tetracycline
   3711..3729    +  promoter       T7 promoter: promoter for bacteriophage T7 RNA polymerase
   3761..3783    +  RBS            RBS: efficient ribosome binding site from bacteriophage T7 gene 10 (Olins and Rangwala, 1989)
   3796..3814    +  CDS            7xHis (fragment): 6xHis affinity tag
   3817..4917    +  CDS            MBP: maltose binding protein from E. coli; malE (mutated); This version of the gene does not encode a signal sequence, so MBP will remain in the cytosol.
   4968..4988    +  CDS            capTEV™ (fragment): composite tag for in vivo biotinylation, TEV protease cleavage, and 6xHis tagging
   5011..6180    +  CDS            pAbp (fragment): PABP_DROME - Experimental evidence at protein level: Swiss-Prot protein existence level 1. Binds the poly(A) tail of mRNA (PubMed:2125288). Since it interacts with the cap-associating translation initiation factor eIF4G, it is likely that it functions by linking Atx2 to the cap-binding complex (PubMed:28388438). Forms a complex with tyf and Atx2 which functions in adult circadian pacemaker neurons to sustain circadian rhythms likely by switching between activator and repressor modes of post-transcriptional regulation via interaction with Lsm12a or me31B, respectively (PubMed:28388438). The act
   6199..6216    +  CDS            9xHis (fragment): 9xHis affinity tag
   6226..6275    +  CDS            SET1 (fragment): solubility-enhancement tag derived from T7 phage gene 10B
   6283..6330    +  terminator     T7 terminator: transcription terminator for bacteriophage T7 RNA polymerase
   6356..6583    -  CDS            TcR (fragment): tetracycline efflux protein; tet; confers resistance to tetracycline
