[The description below was written by a language model from this plasmid's Addgene catalogue record and pLannotate feature annotations shown in this document.]
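Description:
pETM-41-DmPABPC1_1-390_L is a 6,583-nt bacterial expression plasmid for producing an N-terminal fragment (residues 1–390) of Drosophila melanogaster cytoplasmic poly(A)-binding protein (pAbp/PABPC1) in E. coli. The catalogue lists the backbone as unknown, although the name points to a pETM-41-type vector, and the annotated features fit a pET/pBR322-derived design. These include a ColE1/pMB1-family origin together with the bom mobility region and the rop gene, which keeps copy number low and matches the recorded low-copy status. Selection is by kanamycin through an aph(3')-Ia cassette. Two tetracycline-resistance fragments flank the expression cassette and appear to be non-functional remnants of the parental plasmid.

Expression is driven by a T7 promoter followed by the phage T7 gene 10 ribosome binding site, so a host supplying T7 RNA polymerase is required. No lac operator or lacI gene is annotated in the feature table. The open reading frame begins with a His tag, followed by maltose-binding protein lacking its signal sequence, so the fusion stays cytosolic. Next comes a short match to a TEV-containing composite tag, which most likely represents a TEV protease cleavage site, and then the pAbp coding fragment. The MBP partner aids solubility and offers affinity purification alongside the His tag, while protease cleavage would release the PABPC1 fragment. A further His-tag match and a short gene 10-derived fragment lie downstream of the insert, before the T7 terminator. The record does not show whether these are translated.

The insert carries four silent mutations relative to the NCBI reference transcript. The associated publication concerns PABPC1-binding sites in GW182 proteins in miRNA-mediated silencing, which suggests the recombinant protein was used in interaction studies. The depositor's sequence may be theoretical or predicted.
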