Addgene plasmid #146866: pETM-41-DmPABPC1_1-390_L
Purpose: Bacterial Expression of DmPABPC1_1-390
Depositing lab: Elisa Izaurralde. Depositing organization: Max Planck Institute for Developmental Biology. Publication: Two PABPC1-binding sites in GW182 proteins promote miRNA-mediated gene silencing. Huntzinger E, Braun JE, Heimstädt S, Zekri L, Izaurralde E. EMBO J. 2010 Dec 15;29(24):4146-60. doi: 10.1038/emboj.2010.274 PubMed 21063388.
Backbone
  Vector backbone: Unknown
  Vector type: Bacterial Expression
Growth in bacteria
  Bacterial resistance: Kanamycin, 50 μg/mL
  Growth temperature: 37°C
  Growth strain: DH5alpha
  Copy number: Low Copy
Gene/Insert
  Gene/Insert name: DmPABPC1_1-390
  Species: D. melanogaster (fly)
  Mutation: 4 silent mutations compared to the sequence geven by NCBI: NM_166265
  Entrez Gene: pAbp (a.k.a. Dmel_CG5119, BABP, BcDNA:LD24412, CG16803, CG5119, Dmel\CG5119, PABP, PABP55B, PABPC1, PAbp, Pabp, anon-EST:Posey247, anon-EST:Posey249, anon-EST:fe2E5, dPABP, duo, l(2)SH1908, l(2)SH2 1908, l(2)k10109, pAB, pABP, pABp, pabp)
  Cloning method: Unknown
Terms and licenses: Academic/Nonprofit Terms; Industry Terms: Not Available to Industry
Depositor comments: Plasmids from this collection were made available to the research community and donated after the lab closed. Please note that the sequence provided by the depositing laboratory may be theoretical/predicted or based on Sanger sequencing results. There may be discrepancies between sequencing results obtained by Addgene and the depositor sequence. If an Addgene verified sequence is not available, please contact before placing your order to request that our lab fully sequence the plasmid.
How to cite: pETM-41-DmPABPC1_1-390_L was a gift from Elisa Izaurralde (Addgene plasmid # 146866 ; http://n2t.net/addgene:146866 ; RRID:Addgene_146866)
